>Addgene plasmid #27005 | pCI Flag Smad3 NL* EPSM | addgene partial sequence | sequence record 33238 | 27005 with EBV-rev
GGCCGCACCTGCGTCCATGCTGTGGTTCATCTGGTGGTCACTGGTTTCTCCATCTTCACTCAGGTAGCCA
GGGGGAGGGACCTCTGGAATATTGCTCTGGGGCTCGATGCCTGCGGGGAAGTTAGTGTTTTCGGGGATGG
AATGGCTGTAGTCGTCCAGTGGGGGGAACTCGGCCGGGATCTCTGTGTGGCGTGGCACCAACACAGGAGG
TAGAACTGGTGTCTCTACTCTCTGGTAGTGGTAGGGATTCACGCAGACCTCGTCCTTCTTCATATTGAAG
GCGAACTCACACAGCTCCATGGCCCGCAGCTCGTGGTGGCTGTGCAGGTCTGGCCATCGCCACAGGCGGC
AGTAGATGACATGAGGGAGCCCCTTCCGATGGGACACCTGCAACCGGCCATCCAGGGACCTGGGGATGGT
GATGCACTTGGTGTTGACGTTCTGCGTGGTGATGGCCTTCTCCAGCTCGTCCAGCTGCCCCGTCTTCTTG
AGTTTCTTGACCAGGCTCTTGACCGCCTTCTCGCACCATTTCTCCTCCTGCCCGTTCTGCTCGCCCTTCT
TCCAGCCCAGCAGGCGCTTCACGATCGGGGGAGTGAAAGGCAGGATGGACGATCTAGAGGTACCACGCGT
GAATTCTTTGTCATCGTCATCCTTATAGTCCATGGTCTCGAGGCTAGCCTATAGTGAGTCGTATTAAGTA
CTCTAGCCTTAAGAGCTGTAATTGAACTGGGAGTGGACACCTGTGGAGAGAAAGGCAAAGTGGATGTCAG
TAAGACCAATAGGTGCCTATCAGAAACGCAAGANTCTTCTCTGTCTCGACAAGCCCAGTTTCTATTGGTC
TCCTTAAACCTGTCTTGTAACCTTGATACTTACNTGCCCAGTGCCTCACGACCAACTTCTGCAGCTAAAT
TTCGAGANTGTTGTGTCATAAACACTGACTGCTACA
