>Addgene plasmid #27005 | pCI Flag Smad3 NL* EPSM | addgene partial sequence | sequence record 33239 | 27005 with LNCX
GCGGTAGTTTATCACAGTTAAATTGCTAACGCAGTCAGTGCTTCTGACACAACAGTCTCGAACTTAAGCT
GCAGAAGTTGGTCGTGAGGCACTGGGCAGGTAAGTATCAAGGTTACAAGACAGGTTTAAGGAGACCAATA
GAAACTGGGCTTGTCGAGACAGAGAAGACTCTTGCGTTTCTGATAGGCACCTATTGGTCTTACTGACATC
CACTTTGCCTTTCTCTCCACAGGTGTCCACTCCCAGTTCAATTACAGCTCTTAAGGCTAGAGTACTTAAT
ACGACTCACTATAGGCTAGCCTCGAGACCATGGACTATAAGGATGACGATGACAAAGAATTCACGCGTGG
TACCTCTAGATCGTCCATCCTGCCTTTCACTCCCCCGATCGTGAAGCGCCTGCTGGGCTGGAAGAAGGGC
GAGCAGAACGGGCAGGAGGAGAAATGGTGCGAGAAGGCGGTCAAGAGCCTGGTCAAGAAACTCAAGAAGA
CGGGGCAGCTGGACGAGCTGGAGAAGGCCATCACCACGCAGAACGTCAACACCAAGTGCATCACCATCCC
CAGGTCCCTGGATGGCCGGTTGCAGGTGTCCCATCGGAAGGGGCTCCCTCATGTCATCTACTGCCGCCTG
TGGCGATGGCCAGACCTGCACAGCCACCACGAGCTGCGGGCCATGGAGCTGTGTGAGTTCGCCTTCAATA
TGAAGAAGGACGAGGTCTGCGTGAATCCCTACCACTACCAGAGAGTAGAGACACCAGTTCTACCTCCTGT
GTTGGTGCCACGCCACACAGAGATCCCGGCCGAGTTCCCCCCACTGGACGACTACAGCCATTCCATCCCC
GAAAACACTAACTTCCCCGCAGGCATCGAGCCCCAGAGCAATATTCCAGAGGTCCCTCCCCCTGGCTACC
TGAGT
