>Addgene plasmid #27005 | pCI Flag Smad3 NL* EPSM | addgene partial sequence | sequence record 33240 | 27005 with T7
GAAATGGTGCGAGAAGGCGGTCAAGAGCCTGGTCAAGAAACTCAAGAAGACGGGGCAGCTGGACGAGCTG
GAGAAGGCCATCACCACGCAGAACGTCAACACCAAGTGCATCACCATCCCCAGGTCCCTGGATGGCCGGT
TGCAGGTGTCCCATCGGAAGGGGCTCCCTCATGTCATCTACTGCCGCCTGTGGCGATGGCCAGACCTGCA
CAGCCACCACGAGCTGCGGGCCATGGAGCTGTGTGAGTTCGCCTTCAATATGAAGAAGGACGAGGTCTGC
GTGAATCCCTACCACTACCAGAGAGTAGAGACACCAGTTCTACCTCCTGTGTTGGTGCCACGCCACNCAG
AGATCCCGGCCGAGTTCCCCCCACTGGAC
