[The description below was written by a language model from this plasmid's Addgene catalogue record.]
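Description:
pCI Flag Smad3 NL* EPSM is a mammalian expression plasmid built on the pCI backbone (about 4 kb without insert). It is maintained in E. coli as a high-copy plasmid under ampicillin selection. The record does not list the promoter or other regulatory elements. pCI-family vectors generally drive expression from the CMV immediate-early enhancer/promoter, with a chimeric intron and an SV40 late polyadenylation signal. The use of a T7 primer for 5′ sequencing is consistent with a T7 promoter site upstream of the cloning region.

The insert is a roughly 610 bp fragment of human SMAD3 cloned between XbaI and NotI, both of which remain intact, and it carries an N-terminal Flag tag for detection and immunoprecipitation. It encodes only residues 1–203, which correspond to the N-terminal MH1 domain plus the linker region and lack the C-terminal MH2 domain; this is presumably what "NL" refers to. The only recorded mutation is T179V, which replaces a linker threonine with a residue that cannot be phosphorylated. The name also contains "EPSM", a label that may denote additional linker phosphorylation-site substitutions, but the record neither defines the term nor lists any further changes, so only T179V can be stated with confidence.

The associated publication examines how the ubiquitin ligase Nedd4L targets activated Smad2/3 to limit TGF-beta signaling. The construct therefore appears suited to transient expression in mammalian cells, to test how linker phosphorylation of Smad3 affects its recognition by binding partners such as Nedd4L. A Flag-tagged truncation mutant like this one would typically be used in binding or pulldown comparisons with the wild-type fragment.
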