Addgene plasmid #27005: pCI Flag Smad3 NL* EPSM
Depositing lab: Joan Massague. Depositing organization: Memorial Sloan-Kettering Cancer Center. Publication: Ubiquitin ligase Nedd4L targets activated Smad2/3 to limit TGF-beta signaling. Gao S, Alarcon C, Sapkota G, Rahman S, Chen PY, Goerner N, Macias MJ, Erdjument-Bromage H, Tempst P, Massague J. Mol Cell. 2009 Nov 13. 36(3):457-68. 10.1016/j.molcel.2009.09.043 PubMed 19917253.
Backbone
  Vector backbone: pCI
  Backbone size w/o insert (bp): 4000
  Vector type: Mammalian Expression
Growth in bacteria
  Bacterial resistance: Ampicillin, 100 μg/mL
  Growth temperature: 37°C
  Growth strain: DH5alpha
  Copy number: High Copy
Gene/Insert
  Gene/Insert name: Smad3
  Species: H. sapiens (human)
  Insert size (bp): 610
  Mutation: aa 1-203; T179V
  Entrez Gene: SMAD3 (a.k.a. HSPC193, HsT17436, JV15-2, LDS1C, LDS3, MADH3, hMAD-3, hSMAD3, mad3)
  Tag / fusion protein: Flag (N terminal on insert)
  Cloning method: Restriction Enzyme; 5′ cloning site XbaI (not destroyed); 3′ cloning site NotI (not destroyed)
  Sequencing primers: 5′ T7; 3′ EBV-rev
Terms and licenses: Academic/Nonprofit Terms; Industry Terms: Not Available to Industry
How to cite: pCI Flag Smad3 NL* EPSM was a gift from Joan Massague (Addgene plasmid # 27005 ; http://n2t.net/addgene:27005 ; RRID:Addgene_27005)
